>Addgene plasmid #207677 | qTAG-N-Blast-moxGFP | addgene full sequence | sequence record 413742 | Addgene NGS Result
TCGCGCGTTTCGGTGATGACGGTGAAAACCTCTGACACATGCAGCTCCCGGAGACGGTCACAGCTTGTCT
GTAAGCGGATGCCGGGAGCAGACAAGCCCGTCAGGGCGCGTCAGCGGGTGTTGGCGGGTGTCGGGGCTGG
CTTAACTATGCGGCATCAGAGCAGATTGTACTGAGAGTGCACCATATGCGGTGTGAAATACCGCACAGAT
GCGTAAGGAGAAAATACCGCATCAGGCGCCATTCGCCATTCAGGCTGCGCAACTGTTGGGAAGGGCGATC
GGTGCGGGCCTCTTCGCTATTACGCCAGCTGGCGAAAGGGGGATGTGCTGCAAGGCGATTAAGTTGGGTA
ACGCCAGGGTTTTCCCAGTCACGACGTTGTAAAACGACGGCCAGTGAATTCGGCAAGAGCAAGACCGGTA
GCTACCGTTCGTATAGCATACATTATACGAAGTTATCTGCTAGCATGGCCAAGCCTTTGTCTCAAGAAGA
ATCCACCCTCATTGAAAGAGCAACGGCTACAATCAACAGCATCCCCATCTCTGAAGACTACAGCGTCGCC
AGCGCAGCTCTCTCTAGCGACGGCCGCATCTTCACTGGTGTCAATGTATATCATTTTACTGGGGGACCTT
GTGCAGAACTCGTGGTGCTGGGCACTGCTGCTGCTGCGGCAGCTGGCAACCTGACTTGTATCGTCGCGAT
CGGAAATGAGAACAGGGGCATCTTGAGCCCCTGCGGACGGTGCCGACAGGTGCTTCTCGATCTGCATCCT
GGGATCAAAGCCATAGTGAAGGACAGTGATGGACAGCCGACGGCAGTTGGGATTCGTGAATTGCTGCCCT
CTGGTTATGTGTGGGAGGGCGGATCCGGAGCTACTAACTTCAGCCTGCTGAAGCAGGCCGGAGACGTGGA
GGAGAACCCTGGACCTTCTAGAATAACTTCGTATAGCATACATTATACGAACGGTAGCACGCGTGGAGGT
GGCGGTTCCGGCAAGCCCATCCCCAACCCCCTGCTGGGCCTGGACAGCACCGGAGGTGGCGGATCAATGG
TGAGCAAGGGCGAGGAGCTGTTCACCGGGGTGGTGCCCATCCTGGTCGAGCTGGACGGCGACGTGAACGG
CCACAAGTTCTCCGTGCGGGGCGAGGGCGAGGGCGATGCCACCAACGGCAAGCTGACCCTGAAGTTCATC
AGCACCACCGGCAAGCTGCCCGTGCCCTGGCCCACCCTCGTGACCACCCTGACCTACGGCGTGCAGAGCT
TCTCCCGCTACCCCGACCACATGAAGCGCCACGACTTCTTCAAGAGCGCCATGCCCGAAGGCTACGTCCA
GGAGCGCACCATCTCCTTCAAGGACGACGGCACCTACAAGACCCGCGCCGAGGTGAAGTTCGAGGGCGAC
ACCCTGGTGAACCGCATCGAGCTGAAGGGCATCGACTTCAAGGAGGACGGCAACATCCTGGGGCACAAGC
TGGAGTACAACTTCAACTCCCACAACGTCTATATCACCGCCGACAAGCAGAAGAACGGCATCAAGGCCAA
CTTCAAGATCCGCCATAACGTGGAGGACGGCTCCGTGCAGCTCGCCGACCACTACCAGCAGAACACCCCC
ATCGGCGACGGCCCCGTGCTGCTGCCCGACAACCACTACCTGTCCACCCAGTCCAAGCTGTCCAAAGACC
CCAACGAGAAGCGCGATCACATGGTCCTGCTGGAGTTCGTGACCGCCGCCGGGATCACTCACGGCATGGA
CGAGCTGTACAAGGGTGGAGGCGGATCTCTCGAGGGAGGAAGCGGAGGATCTGGCGGTACCAAGCTTGGC
GTAATCATGGTCATAGCTGTTTCCTGTGTGAAATTGTTATCCGCTCACAATTCCACACAACATACGAGCC
GGAAGCATAAAGTGTAAAGCCTGGGGTGCCTAATGAGTGAGCTAACTCACATTAATTGCGTTGCGCTCAC
TGCCCGCTTTCCAGTCGGGAAACCTGTCGTGCCAGCTGCATTAATGAATCGGCCAACGCGCGGGGAGAGG
CGGTTTGCGTATTGGGCGCTCTTCCGCTTCCTCGCTCACTGACTCGCTGCGCTCGGTCGTTCGGCTGCGG
CGAGCGGTATCAGCTCACTCAAAGGCGGTAATACGGTTATCCACAGAATCAGGGGATAACGCAGGAAAGA
ACATGTGAGCAAAAGGCCAGCAAAAGGCCAGGAACCGTAAAAAGGCCGCGTTGCTGGCGTTTTTCCATAG
GCTCCGCCCCCCTGACGAGCATCACAAAAATCGACGCTCAAGTCAGAGGTGGCGAAACCCGACAGGACTA
TAAAGATACCAGGCGTTTCCCCCTGGAAGCTCCCTCGTGCGCTCTCCTGTTCCGACCCTGCCGCTTACCG
GATACCTGTCCGCCTTTCTCCCTTCGGGAAGCGTGGCGCTTTCTCATAGCTCACGCTGTAGGTATCTCAG
TTCGGTGTAGGTCGTTCGCTCCAAGCTGGGCTGTGTGCACGAACCCCCCGTTCAGCCCGACCGCTGCGCC
TTATCCGGTAACTATCGTCTTGAGTCCAACCCGGTAAGACACGACTTATCGCCACTGGCAGCAGCCACTG
GTAACAGGATTAGCAGAGCGAGGTATGTAGGCGGTGCTACAGAGTTCTTGAAGTGGTGGCCTAACTACGG
CTACACTAGAAGAACAGTATTTGGTATCTGCGCTCTGCTGAAGCCAGTTACCTTCGGAAAAAGAGTTGGT
AGCTCTTGATCCGGCAAACAAACCACCGCTGGTAGCGGTGGTTTTTTTGTTTGCAAGCAGCAGATTACGC
GCAGAAAAAAAGGATCTCAAGAAGATCCTTTGATCTTTTCTACGGGGTCTGACGCTCAGTGGAACGAAAA
CTCACGTTAAGGGATTTTGGTCATGAGATTATCAAAAAGGATCTTCACCTAGATCCTTTTAAATTAAAAA
TGAAGTTTTAAATCAATCTAAAGTATATATGAGTAAACTTGGTCTGACAGTTACCAATGCTTAATCAGTG
AGGCACCTATCTCAGCGATCTGTCTATTTCGTTCATCCATAGTTGCCTGACTCCCCGTCGTGTAGATAAC
TACGATACGGGAGGGCTTACCATCTGGCCCCAGTGCTGCAATGATACCGCGAGACCCACGCTCACCGGCT
CCAGATTTATCAGCAATAAACCAGCCAGCCGGAAGGGCCGAGCGCAGAAGTGGTCCTGCAACTTTATCCG
CCTCCATCCAGTCTATTAATTGTTGCCGGGAAGCTAGAGTAAGTAGTTCGCCAGTTAATAGTTTGCGCAA
CGTTGTTGCCATTGCTACAGGCATCGTGGTGTCACGCTCGTCGTTTGGTATGGCTTCATTCAGCTCCGGT
TCCCAACGATCAAGGCGAGTTACATGATCCCCCATGTTGTGCAAAAAAGCGGTTAGCTCCTTCGGTCCTC
CGATCGTTGTCAGAAGTAAGTTGGCCGCAGTGTTATCACTCATGGTTATGGCAGCACTGCATAATTCTCT
TACTGTCATGCCATCCGTAAGATGCTTTTCTGTGACTGGTGAGTACTCAACCAAGTCATTCTGAGAATAG
TGTATGCGGCGACCGAGTTGCTCTTGCCCGGCGTCAATACGGGATAATACCGCGCCACATAGCAGAACTT
TAAAAGTGCTCATCATTGGAAAACGTTCTTCGGGGCGAAAACTCTCAAGGATCTTACCGCTGTTGAGATC
CAGTTCGATGTAACCCACTCGTGCACCCAACTGATCTTCAGCATCTTTTACTTTCACCAGCGTTTCTGGG
TGAGCAAAAACAGGAAGGCAAAATGCCGCAAAAAAGGGAATAAGGGCGACACGGAAATGTTGAATACTCA
TACTCTTCCTTTTTCAATATTATTGAAGCATTTATCAGGGTTATTGTCTCATGAGCGGATACATATTTGA
ATGTATTTAGAAAAATAAACAAATAGGGGTTCCGCGCACATTTCCCCGAAAAGTGCCACCTGACGTCTAA
GAAACCATTATTATCATGACATTAACCTATAAAAATAGGCGTATCACGAGGCCCTTTCGTC
Features (pLannotate 1.2.2; 14 found; start..end, strand, type, name):
    137..236     +  misc_feature   bom (fragment): basis of mobility region from pBR322
    242..399     -  CDS            lacZα (fragment): LacZα fragment of β-galactosidase; lacZ fragment
    423..456     +  protein_bind   lox71: Left element (LE) mutant of loxP (Araki et al., 2010). Cre-mediated recombination occurs in the 8-bp core sequence (GCATACAT). Cre recombinase
    465..860     +  CDS            BSD: blasticidin S deaminase; Aspergillus terreus BSD; confers resistance to blasticidin
    933..966     +  protein_bind   lox66: Right element (RE) mutant of loxP (Araki et al., 2010). Cre-mediated recombination occurs in the 8-bp core sequence (GCATACAT). Cre recombinase
   1047..1763    +  CDS            moxGFP: moxGFP is a basic (constitutively fluorescent) green fluorescent protein published in 2015, derived from Aequorea victoria. It is reported to be a rapidly-maturing monomer.
   1854..1870    -  protein_bind   lac operator: The lac repressor binds to the lac operator to inhibit transcription in E. coli. This inhibition can be relieved by adding lactose or isopropyl-β-D-thiogalactopyranoside (IPTG). lac repressor encoded by lacI
   1878..1908    -  promoter       lac promoter: promoter for the E. coli lac operon
   1923..1944    -  protein_bind   CAP binding site: CAP binding activates transcription in the presence of cAMP. E. coli catabolite activator protein
   1957..2049    -  CDS            lacI (fragment): lac repressor; lacI; The lac repressor binds to the lac operator to inhibit transcription in E. coli. This inhibition can be relieved by adding lactose or isopropyl-β-D-thiogalactopyranoside (IPTG).
   2232..2820    -  rep_origin     ori: high-copy-number ColE1/pMB1/pBR322/pUC origin of replication
   2991..3851    -  CDS            AmpR: β-lactamase; bla; confers resistance to ampicillin, carbenicillin, and related antibiotics
   3852..3956    -  promoter       AmpR promoter: bla
   4051..35      +  CDS            rop (fragment) (across the origin): Rop protein, which maintains plasmids at low copy number; rop
