[The description below was written by a language model from this plasmid's Addgene catalogue record and pLannotate feature annotations shown in this document.]
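Description:
qTAG-N-Blast-moxGFP is an empty donor plasmid from the qTAG scaffold series for CRISPR-based endogenous tagging in mammalian cells. It is built on a pUC19 backbone and totals about 4.05 kb. It is propagated in E. coli as a high-copy plasmid through the ColE1/pUC-type origin and is selected with ampicillin through the β-lactamase gene and its bla promoter. The lacZα fragment, lac promoter/operator, CAP site and short lacI, bom and rop fragments are annotated remnants of the cloning backbone rather than functional parts of the payload.

The payload sits in the former cloning region and carries no gene of interest. It consists of a blasticidin S deaminase (BSD) coding sequence flanked by the mutant Cre sites lox71 and lox66, followed by the coding sequence for moxGFP, a monomeric, rapidly maturing green fluorescent protein derived from Aequorea victoria GFP. The catalogue entry describes the arrangement as a Blast-2A-moxGFP cassette, although the 2A element itself is not annotated in the feature table. No mammalian promoter is annotated either. This fits a design in which the cassette is expressed from the targeted endogenous locus after in-frame insertion, though the record does not say so explicitly.

Users add locus-specific homology arms on either side of the cassette so that homology-directed repair of a CRISPR-induced break inserts it at the N-terminus of a chosen gene. Edited cells can then be enriched with blasticidin, and the tagged protein is fused to moxGFP. The lox71/lox66 pair around the marker would allow Cre-mediated excision of the resistance gene afterwards, leaving a recombined site that Cre recognises poorly.
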