Addgene plasmid #207677: qTAG-N-Blast-moxGFP
Purpose: (Empty Backbone) Empty N-terminus donor cassette. Integrate homology arms to target the N-terminus insertion of a Blast-2A-moxGFP cassette
Depositing lab: Laurence Pelletier. Depositing organization: Sinai Health System. Publication: qTAG: an adaptable plasmid scaffold for CRISPR-based endogenous tagging. Philip R, Sharma A, Matellan L, Erpf AC, Hsu WH, Tkach JM, Wyatt HDM, Pelletier L. EMBO J. 2024 Dec 12. doi: 10.1038/s44318-024-00337-5. PubMed 39668248.
Backbone
  Vector backbone: pUC19
  Backbone manufacturer: Invitrogen
  Backbone size (bp): 2686
  Vector type: Mammalian Expression, CRISPR ; Donor Cassette
  Selectable markers: Blasticidin
Growth in bacteria
  Bacterial resistance: Ampicillin, 100 μg/mL
  Growth temperature: 37°C
  Growth strain: DH5alpha
  Copy number: High Copy
Gene/Insert
  Gene/Insert name: None
Terms and licenses: Academic/Nonprofit Terms; Industry Terms: Not Available to Industry
Depositor comments: Please visit https://www.biorxiv.org/content/10.1101/2023.11.01.565029v3 for bioRxiv preprint.
How to cite: qTAG-N-Blast-moxGFP was a gift from Laurence Pelletier (Addgene plasmid # 207677 ; http://n2t.net/addgene:207677 ; RRID:Addgene_207677)
